Addgene plasmid #49892: EGFP-Rab8Q67L
Purpose: expresses EGFP-Rab8Q67L in mammalian cells
Depositing lab: Marci Scidmore. Depositing organization: Cornell University.
Backbone
  Vector backbone: EGFP C1
  Backbone manufacturer: Clontech
  Backbone size w/o insert (bp): 4700
  Total vector size (bp): 5300
  Vector type: Mammalian Expression
  Selectable markers: Neomycin (select with G418)
Growth in bacteria
  Bacterial resistance: Kanamycin, 50 μg/mL
  Growth temperature: 37°C
  Growth strain: DH5alpha
  Copy number: High Copy
Gene/Insert
  Gene/Insert name: Rab8Q67L
  Species: H. sapiens (human)
  Insert size (bp): 600
  Mutation: Glutamine 67 to Leucine
  GenBank ID: AF498943
  Entrez Gene: RAB8A (a.k.a. MEL, RAB8)
  Promoter: CMV
  Tag / fusion protein: EGFP (N terminal on insert)
  Cloning method: Restriction Enzyme; 5′ cloning site BamHI/BglII (destroyed during cloning); 3′ cloning site XhoI/SalI (destroyed during cloning)
  Sequencing primers: 5′ EGFP C (CATGGTCCTGCTGGAGTTCGTG)
Resource information
  A portion of this plasmid was derived from a plasmid made by: cDNA Rab8 derived from pCDNA3.1+Rab8 (purchased from MIssouri S&T cDNA Resource Center)
Terms and licenses: Academic/Nonprofit Terms; Industry Terms: Not Available to Industry
How to cite: EGFP-Rab8Q67L was a gift from Marci Scidmore (Addgene plasmid # 49892)
