[The description below was written by a language model from this plasmid's Addgene catalogue record and pLannotate feature annotations shown in this document.]
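Description:
EGFP-Rab8Q67L is a mammalian expression plasmid of about 5.3 kb built on the Clontech EGFP C1 backbone. It is propagated in E. coli from a high-copy ColE1/pUC-type origin and also carries an f1 phage origin. A single NeoR/KanR (Tn5 aminoglycoside phosphotransferase) gene serves as the marker in both hosts. A bacterial bla-type promoter placed directly upstream of the SV40 enhancer/early promoter allows kanamycin selection in bacteria and G418 selection of transfected mammalian cells, with the HSV TK polyadenylation signal terminating this cassette. The short large T antigen, ble and bGH poly(A) hits in the feature table are annotated only as fragments and appear to be backbone remnants rather than functional elements.

The payload is a fusion open reading frame driven by the human CMV immediate early enhancer and promoter and terminated by the SV40 poly(A) signal. EGFP sits at the N terminus, followed after a short linker by the roughly 600 bp human RAB8A coding sequence, which carries a glutamine 67 to leucine substitution. The automated annotation matched the insert to the canine RAB8A protein entry, but the catalogue record gives the species as human, with the cDNA derived from a pcDNA3.1-based Rab8 clone. The insert was joined through compatible BamHI/BglII and XhoI/SalI ends, so these sites were destroyed during cloning.

RAB8A is a small GTPase that cycles between GDP- and GTP-bound states to regulate polarized vesicular membrane trafficking. Substitutions at this conserved glutamine in Rab proteins are generally used to impair GTP hydrolysis and hold the protein in its active form, although the record does not state this explicitly. The stated purpose is simply to express EGFP-Rab8Q67L in mammalian cells, which suits fluorescence imaging of the mutant's localization and its effects on trafficking.
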