Features (pLannotate 1.2.2; 15 found; start..end, strand, type, name):
     61..364     +  enhancer       CMV enhancer: human cytomegalovirus immediate early enhancer
    365..568     +  promoter       CMV promoter: human cytomegalovirus (CMV) immediate early promoter
    613..1329    +  CDS            EGFP: EGFP is a basic (constitutively fluorescent) green fluorescent protein published in 1996, derived from Aequorea victoria. It is reported to be a rapidly-maturing weak dimer with moderate acid sensitivity.
   1348..1968    +  CDS            RAB8A: RAB8A_CANLF - Also known as MEL, RAB8. Experimental evidence at protein level: Swiss-Prot protein existence level 1. The small GTPases Rab are key regulators of intracellular membrane trafficking, from the formation of transport vesicles to their fusion with membranes. Rabs cycle between an inactive GDP-bound form and an active GTP-bound form that is able to recruit to membranes different sets of downstream effectors directly responsible for vesicle formation, movement, tethering and fusion. That Rab is involved in polarized vesicular trafficking and neurotransmitter release. Together with RAB
   1973..1998    +  misc_feature   MCS (fragment): multiple cloning site
   2015..2099    +  CDS            large T antigen (fragment): large T antigen from SV40 (simian virus 40)
   2122..2243    +  polyA_signal   SV40 poly(A) signal: SV40 polyadenylation signal
   2277..2705    -  rep_origin     f1 ori (sequence partly withheld): f1 bacteriophage origin of replication; arrow indicates direction of (+) strand synthesis
   2732..2836    +  promoter       AmpR promoter: bla
   2838..3195    +  promoter       SV40 promoter: SV40 enhancer and early promoter
   3230..4024    +  CDS            NeoR/KanR: aminoglycoside phosphotransferase from Tn5; aph(3')-II (or nptII); confers resistance to neomycin, kanamycin, and G418 (Geneticin®)
   4045..4197    +  CDS            ble (fragment): BLE_KLEPN - Experimental evidence at protein level: Swiss-Prot protein existence level 1. Binding protein with a strong affinity to the bleomycin family of antibiotics. Binds to CL990; an antimitotic-antibiotic compound. From Klebsiella pneumoniae.
   4256..4303    +  polyA_signal   HSV TK poly(A) signal: herpes simplex virus thymidine kinase polyadenylation signal (Cole and Stacy, 1985)
   4394..4410    -  polyA_signal   bGH poly(A) signal (fragment): bovine growth hormone polyadenylation signal
   4632..5220    +  rep_origin     ori: high-copy-number ColE1/pMB1/pBR322/pUC origin of replication
>Addgene plasmid #49892 | EGFP-Rab8Q67L | depositor full sequence | sequence record 74415 | EGFP-Rab8Q67L sequence 5334 bps
TAGTTATTAATAGTAATCAATTACGGGGTCATTAGTTCATAGCCCATATATGGAGTTCCGCGTTACATAA
CTTACGGTAAATGGCCCGCCTGGCTGACCGCCCAACGACCCCCGCCCATTGACGTCAATAATGACGTATG
TTCCCATAGTAACGCCAATAGGGACTTTCCATTGACGTCAATGGGTGGAGTATTTACGGTAAACTGCCCA
CTTGGCAGTACATCAAGTGTATCATATGCCAAGTACGCCCCCTATTGACGTCAATGACGGTAAATGGCCC
GCCTGGCATTATGCCCAGTACATGACCTTATGGGACTTTCCTACTTGGCAGTACATCTACGTATTAGTCA
TCGCTATTACCATGGTGATGCGGTTTTGGCAGTACATCAATGGGCGTGGATAGCGGTTTGACTCACGGGG
ATTTCCAAGTCTCCACCCCATTGACGTCAATGGGAGTTTGTTTTGGCACCAAAATCAACGGGACTTTCCA
AAATGTCGTAACAACTCCGCCCCATTGACGCAAATGGGCGGTAGGCGTGTACGGTGGGAGGTCTATATAA
GCAGAGCTGGTTTAGTGAACCGTCAGATCCGCTAGCGCTACCGGTCGCCACCATGGTGAGCAAGGGCGAG
GAGCTGTTCACCGGGGTGGTGCCCATCCTGGTCGAGCTGGACGGCGACGTAAACGGCCACAAGTTCAGCG
TGTCCGGCGAGGGCGAGGGCGATGCCACCTACGGCAAGCTGACCCTGAAGTTCATCTGCACCACCGGCAA
GCTGCCCGTGCCCTGGCCCACCCTCGTGACCACCCTGACCTACGGCGTGCAGTGCTTCAGCCGCTACCCC
GACCACATGAAGCAGCACGACTTCTTCAAGTCCGCCATGCCCGAAGGCTACGTCCAGGAGCGCACCATCT
TCTTCAAGGACGACGGCAACTACAAGACCCGCGCCGAGGTGAAGTTCGAGGGCGACACCCTGGTGAACCG
CATCGAGCTGAAGGGCATCGACTTCAAGGAGGACGGCAACATCCTGGGGCACAAGCTGGAGTACAACTAC
AACAGCCACAACGTCTATATCATGGCCGACAAGCAGAAGAACGGCATCAAGGTGAACTTCAAGATCCGCC
ACAACATCGAGGACGGCAGCGTGCAGCTCGCCGACCACTACCAGCAGAACACCCCCATCGGCGACGGCCC
CGTGCTGCTGCCCGACAACCACTACCTGAGCACCCAGTCCGCCCTGAGCAAAGACCCCAACGAGAAGCGC
GATCACATGGTCCTGCTGGAGTTCGTGACCGCCGCCGGGATCACTCTCGGCATGGACGAGCTGTACAAGT
CCGGACTCAGATCCACCATGGCGAAGACCTACGATTACCTGTTCAAGCTGCTGCTGATCGGGGACTCGGG
GGTGGGGAAGACCTGTGTCCTGTTCCGCTTCTCCGAGGACGCCTTCAACTCCACTTTTATCTCCACCATA
GGAATTGACTTTAAAATTAGGACCATAGAGCTCGATGGCAAGAGAATTAAACTGCAGATATGGGACACAG
CCGGTCTGGAACGGTTTCGGACGATCACAACGGCCTACTACAGGGGTGCAATGGGCATCATGCTGGTCTA
CGACATCACCAACGAGAAGTCCTTCGACAACATCCGGAACTGGATTCGCAACATTGAGGAGCACGCCTCT
GCAGACGTCGAAAAGATGATACTCGGGAACAAGTGTGATGTGAATGACAAGAGACAAGTTTCCAAGGAAC
GGGGAGAAAAGCTGGCCCTCGACTATGGAATCAAGTTCATGGAGACCAGCGCGAAGGCCAACATCAATGT
GGAAAATGCATTTTTCACTCTCGCCAGAGATATCAAAGCAAAAATGGACAAAAAATTGGAAGGCAACAGC
CCCCAGGGGAGCAACCAGGGAGTCAAAATCACACCGGACCAGCAGAAGAGGAGCAGCTTTTTCCGATGTG
TTCTTCTGTGACTCGACGGTACCGCGGGCCCGGGATCCACCGGATCTAGATAACTGATCATAATCAGCCA
TACCACATTTGTAGAGGTTTTACTTGCTTTAAAAAACCTCCCACACCTCCCCCTGAACCTGAAACATAAA
ATGAATGCAATTGTTGTTGTTAACTTGTTTATTGCAGCTTATAATGGTTACAAATAAAGCAATAGCATCA
CAAATTTCACAAATAAAGCATTTTTTTCACTGCATTCTAGTTGTGGTTTGTCCAAACTCATCAATGTATC
TTAACGCGTAAATTGTAAGCGTTAATATTTTGTTAAAATTCGCGTTAAATTTTTGTTAAATCAGCTCATT
TTTTAACCAATAGGCCGAAATCGGCAAAATCCCTTATAAATCAAAAGAATAGACCGAGATAGGGT
[37 nt withheld, positions 2376-2412]
AAAGAACGTGGACTCCAACGTCAAAGG
[49 nt withheld, positions 2440-2488]
T
[91 nt withheld, positions 2490-2580]
G
[124 nt withheld, positions 2582-2705]
CAGGTGGCACTTTTCGGGGAAATGTGCGCGGAACCCCTATTTGTTTATTTTTCTAAATACATTCAAATAT
GTATCCGCTCATGAGACAATAACCCTGATAAATGCTTCAATAATATTGAAAAAGGAAGAGTCCTGAGGCG
GAAAGAACCAGCTGTGGAATGTGTGTCAGTTAGGGTGTGGAAAGTCCCCAGGCTCCCCAGCAGGCAGAAG
TATGCAAAGCATGCATCTCAATTAGTCAGCAACCAGGTGTGGAAAGTCCCCAGGCTCCCCAGCAGGCAGA
AGTATGCAAAGCATGCATCTCAATTAGTCAGCAACCATAGTCCCGCCCCTAACTCCGCCCATCCCGCCCC
TAACTCCGCCCAGTTCCGCCCATTCTCCGCCCCATGGCTGACTAATTTTTTTTATTTATGCAGAGGCCGA
GGCCGCCTCGGCCTCTGAGCTATTCCAGAAGTAGTGAGGAGGCTTTTTTGGAGGCCTAGGCTTTTGCAAA
GATCGATCAAGAGACAGGATGAGGATCGTTTCGCATGATTGAACAAGATGGATTGCACGCAGGTTCTCCG
GCCGCTTGGGTGGAGAGGCTATTCGGCTATGACTGGGCACAACAGACAATCGGCTGCTCTGATGCCGCCG
TGTTCCGGCTGTCAGCGCAGGGGCGCCCGGTTCTTTTTGTCAAGACCGACCTGTCCGGTGCCCTGAATGA
ACTGCAAGACGAGGCAGCGCGGCTATCGTGGCTGGCCACGACGGGCGTTCCTTGCGCAGCTGTGCTCGAC
GTTGTCACTGAAGCGGGAAGGGACTGGCTGCTATTGGGCGAAGTGCCGGGGCAGGATCTCCTGTCATCTC
ACCTTGCTCCTGCCGAGAAAGTATCCATCATGGCTGATGCAATGCGGCGGCTGCATACGCTTGATCCGGC
TACCTGCCCATTCGACCACCAAGCGAAACATCGCATCGAGCGAGCACGTACTCGGATGGAAGCCGGTCTT
GTCGATCAGGATGATCTGGACGAAGAGCATCAGGGGCTCGCGCCAGCCGAACTGTTCGCCAGGCTCAAGG
CGAGCATGCCCGACGGCGAGGATCTCGTCGTGACCCATGGCGATGCCTGCTTGCCGAATATCATGGTGGA
AAATGGCCGCTTTTCTGGATTCATCGACTGTGGCCGGCTGGGTGTGGCGGACCGCTATCAGGACATAGCG
TTGGCTACCCGTGATATTGCTGAAGAGCTTGGCGGCGAATGGGCTGACCGCTTCCTCGTGCTTTACGGTA
TCGCCGCTCCCGATTCGCAGCGCATCGCCTTCTATCGCCTTCTTGACGAGTTCTTCTGAGCGGGACTCTG
GGGTTCGAAATGACCGACCAAGCGACGCCCAACCTGCCATCACGAGATTTCGATTCCACCGCCGCCTTCT
ATGAAAGGTTGGGCTTCGGAATCGTTTTCCGGGACGCCGGCTGGATGATCCTCCAGCGCGGGGATCTCAT
GCTGGAGTTCTTCGCCCACCCTAGGGGGAGGCTAACTGAAACACGGAAGGAGACAATACCGGAAGGAACC
CGCGCTATGACGGCAATAAAAAGACAGAATAAAACGCACGGTGTTGGGTCGTTTGTTCATAAACGCGGGG
TTCGGTCCCAGGGCTGGCACTCTGTCGATACCCCACCGAGACCCCATTGGGGCCAATACGCCCGCGTTTC
TTCCTTTTCCCCACCCCACCCCCCAAGTTCGGGTGAAGGCCCAGGGCTCGCAGCCAACGTCGGGGCGGCA
GGCCCTGCCATAGCCTCAGGTTACTCATATATACTTTAGATTGATTTAAAACTTCATTTTTAATTTAAAA
GGATCTAGGTGAAGATCCTTTTTGATAATCTCATGACCAAAATCCCTTAACGTGAGTTTTCGTTCCACTG
AGCGTCAGACCCCGTAGAAAAGATCAAAGGATCTTCTTGAGATCCTTTTTTTCTGCGCGTAATCTGCTGC
TTGCAAACAAAAAAACCACCGCTACCAGCGGTGGTTTGTTTGCCGGATCAAGAGCTACCAACTCTTTTTC
CGAAGGTAACTGGCTTCAGCAGAGCGCAGATACCAAATACTGTCCTTCTAGTGTAGCCGTAGTTAGGCCA
CCACTTCAAGAACTCTGTAGCACCGCCTACATACCTCGCTCTGCTAATCCTGTTACCAGTGGCTGCTGCC
AGTGGCGATAAGTCGTGTCTTACCGGGTTGGACTCAAGACGATAGTTACCGGATAAGGCGCAGCGGTCGG
GCTGAACGGGGGGTTCGTGCACACAGCCCAGCTTGGAGCGAACGACCTACACCGAACTGAGATACCTACA
GCGTGAGCTATGAGAAAGCGCCACGCTTCCCGAAGGGAGAAAGGCGGACAGGTATCCGGTAAGCGGCAGG
GTCGGAACAGGAGAGCGCACGAGGGAGCTTCCAGGGGGAAACGCCTGGTATCTTTATAGTCCTGTCGGGT
TTCGCCACCTCTGACTTGAGCGTCGATTTTTGTGATGCTCGTCAGGGGGGCGGAGCCTATGGAAAAACGC
CAGCAACGCGGCCTTTTTACGGTTCCTGGCCTTTTGCTGGCCTTTTGCTCACATGTTCTTTCCTGCGTTA
TCCCCTGATTCTGTGGATAACCGTATTACCGCCATGCAT
