>Addgene plasmid #49892 | EGFP-Rab8Q67L | addgene partial sequence | sequence record 77360 | EGFP-C 5'-CATGGTCCTGCTGGAGTTCGTG-3'
CTCTCGGCATGGACGAGCTGTACAAGTCCGGACTCAGATCCACCATGGCGAAGACCTACGATTACCTGTT
CAAGCTGCTGCTGATCGGGGACTCGGGGGTGGGGAAGACCTGTGTCCTGTTCCGCTTCTCCGAGGACGCC
TTCAACTCCACTTTTATCTCCACCATAGGAATTGACTTTAAAATTAGGACCATAGAGCTCGATGGCAAGA
GAATTAAACTGCAGATATGGGACACAGCCGGTCTGGAACGGTTTCGGACGATCACAACGGCCTACTACAG
GGGTGCAATGGGCATCATGCTGGTCTACGACATCACCAACGAGAAGTCCTTCGACAACATCCGGAACTGG
ATTCGCAACATTGAGGAGCACGCCTCTGCAGACGTCGAAAAGATGATACTCGGGAACAAGTGTGATGTGA
ATGACAAGAGACAAGTTTCCAAGGAACGGGGAGAAAAGCTGGCCCTCGACTATGGAATCAAGTTCATGGA
GACCAGCGCGAAGGCCAACATCAATGTGGAAAATGCATTTTTCACTCTCGCCAGAGATATCAAAGCAAAA
ATGGACAAAAAATTGGAAGGCAACAGCCCCCAGGGGAGCAACCAGGGAGTCAAAATCACACCGGACCAGC
AGAAGAGGAGCAGCTTTTTCCGATGTGTTCTTCTGTGACTCGACGGTACCGCGGGCCCGGGATCCACCGG
ATCTAGATAACTGATCATAATCAGCCATACCACATTTGTAGAGGTTTTACTTGCTTTAAAAAACCTCCCA
CACCTCCCCCTGAACCTGAAACATAAAATGAATGCAATTGTTGTTGTTAACTTGTTTATTGCAGCTTATA
ATGGTTACAAATAAAGCAATAGCATCACAAATTTCACAAATAAAGCATTTTTTTCACTGCATTCTAGTTG
TGGTTTGTCCAAACTCATCAATGTATCTTAACGCGTAAATTGTAAGCGTTAATATTTTGTTAAAATTCGC
GTTAAATT
